>Addgene plasmid #15214 | Cerulean | addgene full sequence | sequence record 43253 | Addgene full plasmid sequence
CATCTTGTTCAATCATGCGAAACGATCCTCATCCTGTCTCTTGATCGATCTTTGCAAAAGCCTAGGCCTC
CAAAAAAGCCTCCTCACTACTTCTGGAATAGCTCAGAGGCCGAGGCGGCCTCGGCCTCTGCATAAATAAA
AAAATTAGTCAGCCATGGGGCGGAGAATGGGCGGAACTGGGCGGAGTTAGGGGCGGGATGGGCGGAGTTA
GGGGCGGGACTATGGTTGCTGACTAATTGAGATGCATGCTTTGCATACTTCTGCCTGCTGGGGAGCCTGG
GGACTTTCCACACCTGGTTGCTGACTAATTGAGATGCATGCTTTGCATACTTCTGCCTGCTGGGGAGCCT
GGGGACTTTCCACACCCTAACTGACACACATTCCACAGCTGGTTCTTTCCGCCTCAGGACTCTTCCTTTT
TCAATATTATTGAAGCATTTATCAGGGTTATTGTCTCATGAGCGGATACATATTTGAATGTATTTAGAAA
AATAAACAAATAGGGGTTCCGCGCACATTTCCCCGAAAAGTGCCACCTG
[124 nt withheld, positions 540-663]
C
[91 nt withheld, positions 665-755]
A
[49 nt withheld, positions 757-805]
CCTTTGACGTTGGAGTCCACGTTCTTT
[37 nt withheld, positions 833-869]
ACCCTATCTCGGTCTATTCTTTTGATTTATAAGGGATTTTGCCGATTTCGGCCTATTGGTTAAAAAATGA
GCTGATTTAACAAAAATTTAACGCGAATTTTAACAAAATATTAACGCTTACAATTTACGCCTTAAGATAC
ATTGATGAGTTTGGACAAACCACAACTAGAATGCAGTGAAAAAAATAGCTTTATTTGTGAAATTTGTGAT
GCTATTGCTTTATTTGTAACCATTATAAGCTGCAATAAACAAGTTAACAACAACAATTGCATTCATTTTA
TGTTTCAGGTTCAGGGGGAGGTGTGGGAGGTTTTTTAAAGCAAGTAAAACCTCTACAAATGTGGTATGGC
TGATTATGATCAGTTATCTAGATCCGGTGGATCCCGGGCCCGCGGTACCGTCGACTGCAGAATTCGAAGC
TTGAGCTCGAGATCTGAGTCCGGACTTGTACAGCTCGTCCATGCCGAGAGTGATCCCGGCGGCGGTCACG
AACTCCAGCAGGACCATGTGATCGCGCTTCTCGTTGGGGTCTTTGCTCAGCTTGGACTGGGTGCTCAGGT
AGTGGTTGTCGGGCAGCAGCACGGGGCCGTCGCCGATGGGGGTGTTCTGCTGGTAGTGGTCGGCGAGCTG
CACGCTGCCGTCCTCGATGTTGTGGCGGATCTTGAAGTTGGCCTTGATGCCGTTCTTCTGCTTGTCGGCG
GTGATATAGACGTTGTCGCTGATGGCGTTGTACTCCAGCTTGTGCCCCAGGATGTTGCCGTCCTCCTTGA
AGTCGATGCCCTTCAGCTCGATGCGGTTCACCAGGGTGTCGCCCTCGAACTTCACCTCGGCGCGGGTCTT
GTAGTTGCCGTCGTCCTTGAAGAAGATGGTGCGCTCCTGGACGTAGCCTTCGGGCATGGCGGACTTGAAG
AAGTCGTGCTGCTTCATGTGGTCGGGGTAGCGGGCGAAGCACTGCACGCCCCAGGTCAGGGTGGTCACGA
GGGTGGGCCAGGGCACGGGCAGCTTGCCGGTGGTGCAGATGAACTTCAGGGTCAGCTTGCCGTAGGTGGC
ATCGCCCTCGCCCTCGCCGGACACGCTGAACTTGTGGCCGTTTACGTCGCCGTCCAGCTCGACCAGGATG
GGCACCACCCCGGTGAACAGCTCCTCGCCCTTGCTCACCATGGTGGCGACCGGTAGCGCTAGCGGATCTG
ACGGTTCACTAAACCAGCTCTGCTTATATAGACCTCCCACCGTACACGCCTACCGCCCATTTGCGTCAAT
GGGGCGGAGTTGTTACGACATTTTGGAAAGTCCCGTTGATTTTGGTGCCAAAACAAACTCCCATTGACGT
CAATGGGGTGGAGACTTGGAAATCCCCGTGAGTCAAACCGCTATCCACGCCCATTGATGTACTGCCAAAA
CCGCATCACCATGGTAATAGCGATGACTAATACGTAGATGTACTGCCAAGTAGGAAAGTCCCATAAGGTC
ATGTACTGGGCATAATGCCAGGCGGGCCATTTACCGTCATTGACGTCAATAGGGGGCGTACTTGGCATAT
GATACACTTGATGTACTGCCAAGTGGGCAGTTTACCGTAAATACTCCACCCATTGACGTCAATGGAAAGT
CCCTATTGGCGTTACTATGGGAACATACGTCATTATTGACGTCAATGGGCGGGGGTCGTTGGGCGGTCAG
CCAGGCGGGCCATTTACCGTAAGTTATGTAACGCGGAACTCCATATATGGGCTATGAACTAATGACCCCG
TAATTGATTACTATTAATAACTAATGCATGGCGGTAATACGGTTATCCACAGAATCAGGGGATAACGCAG
GAAAGAACATGTGAGCAAAAGGCCAGCAAAAGGCCAGGAACCGTAAAAAGGCCGCGTTGCTGGCGTTTTT
CCATAGGCTCCGCCCCCCTGACGAGCATCACAAAAATCGACGCTCAAGTCAGAGGTGGCGAAACCCGACA
GGACTATAAAGATACCAGGCGTTTCCCCCTGGAAGCTCCCTCGTGCGCTCTCCTGTTCCGACCCTGCCGC
TTACCGGATACCTGTCCGCCTTTCTCCCTTCGGGAAGCGTGGCGCTTTCTCATAGCTCACGCTGTAGGTA
TCTCAGTTCGGTGTAGGTCGTTCGCTCCAAGCTGGGCTGTGTGCACGAACCCCCCGTTCAGCCCGACCGC
TGCGCCTTATCCGGTAACTATCGTCTTGAGTCCAACCCGGTAAGACACGACTTATCGCCACTGGCAGCAG
CCACTGGTAACAGGATTAGCAGAGCGAGGTATGTAGGCGGTGATACAGAGTTCTTGAAGTGGTGGCCTAA
CTACGGCTACACTAGAAGAACAGTATTTGGTATCTGCGCTCTGCTGAAGCCAGTTACCTTCGGAAAAAGA
GTTGGTAGCTCTTGATCCGGCAAACAAACCACCGCTGGTAGCGGTGGTTTTTTTGTTTGCAAGCAGCAGA
TTACGCGCAGAAAAAAAGGATCTCAAGAAGATCCTTTGATCTTTTCTACGGGGTCTGACGCTCAGTGGAA
CGAAAACTCACGTTAAGGGATTTTTGGTCATGAGATTATCAAAAAGGATCTTCACCTAGATCCTTTTAAA
TTAAAAATGAAGTTTTAAATCAATCTAAAGTATATATGAGTAACCTGAGGCTATGGCAGGGCCTGCCGCC
CCGACGTTGGCTGCGAGCCCTGGGCCTTCACCCGAACTTGGGGGGTGGGGTGGGGAAAAGGAAGAAACGC
GGGCGTATTGGCCCCAATGGGGTCTCGGTGGGGTATCGACAGAGTGCCAGCCCTGGGACCGAACCCCGCG
TTTATGAACAAACGACCCAACACCGTGCGTTTTATTCTGTCTTTTTATTGCCGTCATAGCGCGGGTTCCT
TCCGGTATTGTCTCCTTCCGTGTTTCAGTTAGCCTCCCCCTAGGGTGGGCGAAGAACTCCAGCATGAGAT
CCCCGCGCTGGAGGATCATCCAGCCGGCGTCCCGGAAAACGATTCCGAAGCCCAACCTTTCATAGAAGGC
GGCGGTGGAATCGAAATCTCGTGATGGCAGGTTGGGCGTCGCTTGGTCGGTCATTTCGAACCCCAGAGTC
CCGCTCAGAAGAACTCGTCAAGAAGGCGATAGAAGGCGATGCGCTGCGAATCGGGAGCGGCGATACCGTA
AAGCACGAGGAAGCGGTCAGCCCATTCGCCGCCAAGCTCTTCAGCAATATCACGGGTAGCCAACGCTATG
TCCTGATAGCGGTCCGCCACACCCAGCCGGCCACAGTCGATGAATCCAGAAAAGCGGCCATTTTCCACCA
TGATATTCGGCAAGCAGGCATCGCCATGGGTCACGACGAGATCCTCGCCGTCGGGCATGCTCGCCTTGAG
CCTGGCGAACAGTTCGGCTGGCGCGAGCCCCTGATGCTCTTCGTCCAGATCATCCTGATCGACAAGACCG
GCTTCCATCCGAGTACGTGCTCGCTCGATGCGATGTTTCGCTTGGTGGTCGAATGGGCAGGTAGCCGGAT
CAAGCGTATGCAGCCGCCGCATTGCATCAGCCATGATGGATACTTTCTCGGCAGGAGCAAGGTGAGATGA
CAGGAGATCCTGCCCCGGCACTTCGCCCAATAGCAGCCAGTCCCTTCCCGCTTCAGTGACAACGTCGAGC
ACAGCTGCGCAAGGAACGCCCGTCGTGGCCAGCCACGATAGCCGCGCTGCCTCGTCTTGCAGTTCATTCA
GGGCACCGGACAGGTCGGTCTTGACAAAAAGAACCGGGCGCCCCTGCGCTGACAGCCGGAACACGGCGGC
ATCAGAGCAGCCGATTGTCTGTTGTGCCCAGTCATAGCCGAATAGCCTCTCCACCCAAGCGGCCGGAGAA
CCTGCGTGCAATC
Features (pLannotate 1.2.2; 14 found; start..end, strand, type, name):
     51..407     -  promoter       SV40 promoter: SV40 enhancer and early promoter
    409..513     -  promoter       AmpR promoter: bla
    540..968     +  rep_origin     f1 ori (sequence partly withheld): f1 bacteriophage origin of replication; arrow indicates direction of (+) strand synthesis
   1002..1124    -  polyA_signal   SV40 poly(A) signal: SV40 polyadenylation signal
   1147..1231    -  CDS            large T antigen (fragment): large T antigen from SV40 (simian virus 40)
   1248..1313    -  misc_feature   MCS: multiple cloning site
   1314..2030    -  CDS            mCerulean: mCerulean is a basic (constitutively fluorescent) cyan fluorescent protein published in 2005, derived from Aequorea victoria. It is reported to be a very rapidly-maturing monomer.
   2075..2278    -  promoter       CMV promoter: human cytomegalovirus (CMV) immediate early promoter
   2279..2582    -  enhancer       CMV enhancer: human cytomegalovirus immediate early enhancer
   2757..3345    -  rep_origin     ori: high-copy-number ColE1/pMB1/pBR322/pUC origin of replication
   3568..3584    +  polyA_signal   bGH poly(A) signal (fragment): bovine growth hormone polyadenylation signal
   3675..3722    -  polyA_signal   HSV TK poly(A) signal: herpes simplex virus thymidine kinase polyadenylation signal (Cole and Stacy, 1985)
   3781..3933    -  CDS            ble (fragment): BLE_KLEPN - Experimental evidence at protein level: Swiss-Prot protein existence level 1. Binding protein with a strong affinity to the bleomycin family of antibiotics. Binds to CL990; an antimitotic-antibiotic compound. From Klebsiella pneumoniae.
   3954..16      -  CDS            NeoR/KanR (across the origin): aminoglycoside phosphotransferase from Tn5; aph(3')-II (or nptII); confers resistance to neomycin, kanamycin, and G418 (Geneticin®)
