[The description below was written by a language model from this plasmid's Addgene catalogue record and pLannotate feature annotations shown in this document.]
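Description:
Cerulean is a mammalian expression plasmid built on the Clontech pEGFP-C1 backbone, in which the EGFP coding sequence was swapped for monomeric Cerulean (mCER) using the NheI and BsrGI sites, both of which are retained. The insert is a synthetic, Aequorea victoria-derived cyan fluorescent protein carrying the A206K mutation, which is generally used to suppress the weak dimerisation of GFP-family proteins. The full sequence record is about 4.7 kb. The plasmid is propagated in E. coli at high copy from a ColE1/pUC-type origin, and an f1 origin is also present for single-stranded DNA production.

Expression of mCerulean is driven by the human CMV immediate early enhancer and promoter and terminated by an SV40 polyadenylation signal. As in the parental C1 vector, the multiple cloning site lies directly downstream of the fluorescent protein coding sequence, so a gene of interest can be inserted there to produce a fusion with mCerulean at its N-terminus; used unmodified, the plasmid expresses the fluorescent protein alone. Selection relies on a single Tn5 NeoR/KanR gene placed behind tandem bacterial (bla-type) and SV40 early promoters and followed by an HSV TK polyadenylation signal, giving kanamycin resistance in bacteria and G418 resistance in mammalian cells for stable line generation. The short large T antigen, ble and bGH poly(A) fragments in the annotation appear to be partial matches within backbone sequence rather than functional elements. The associated publication presents Cerulean as an improved cyan fluorescent protein variant useful for FRET, so typical uses are cyan labelling of cells or fusion proteins and FRET experiments.
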