Addgene plasmid #15214: Cerulean
Depositing lab: Dave Piston. Publication: An improved cyan fluorescent protein variant useful for FRET. Rizzo MA, Springer GH, Granada B, Piston DW. Nat Biotechnol. 2004 Apr . 22(4):445-9. 10.1038/nbt945 PubMed 14990965.
Backbone
  Vector backbone: pEGFP-C1
  Backbone manufacturer: Clontech
  Backbone size w/o insert (bp): 4000
  Vector type: Mammalian Expression
  Selectable markers: Neomycin (select with G418)
Growth in bacteria
  Bacterial resistance: Kanamycin, 50 μg/mL
  Growth temperature: 37°C
  Growth strain: DH5alpha
  Copy number: High Copy
Gene/Insert
  Gene/Insert name: monomeric Cerulean (alt name: mCER)
  Species: synthetic
  Insert size (bp): 731
  Mutation: A206K
  Cloning method: Restriction Enzyme; 5′ cloning site NheI (not destroyed); 3′ cloning site Bsr GI (not destroyed)
  Sequencing primers: 5′ EGFP-N; 3′ EGFP-C
Terms and licenses: Academic/Nonprofit Terms; Industry Terms: Not Available to Industry
Depositor comments: The EGFP in pEGFP-C1 was replaced with Cerulean.
How to cite: Cerulean was a gift from Dave Piston (Addgene plasmid # 15214 ; http://n2t.net/addgene:15214 ; RRID:Addgene_15214)
