>Addgene plasmid #15214 | Cerulean | addgene partial sequence | sequence record 21685 | EXFP-R 5'-GTCTTGTAGTTGCCGTCGTC-3'
CNAGGGCTCTGGAGTGCCTTCGGGCATGGCGGACTTGAAGAAGTCGTGCTGCTTCATGTGGTCGGGGTAG
CGGGCGAAGCACTGCACGCCCCAGGTCAGGGTGGTCACGAGGGTGGGCCAGGGCACGGGCAGCTTGCCGG
TGGTGCAGATGAACTTCAGGGTCAGCTTGCCGTAGGTGGCATCGCCCTCGCCCTCGCCGGACACGCTGAA
CTTGTGGCCGTTTACGTCGCCGTCCAGCTCGACCAGGATGGGCACCACCCCGGTGAACAGCTCCTCGCCC
TTGCTCACCATGGTGGCGACCGGTAGCGCTAGCGGATCTGACGGTTCACTAAACCAGCTCTGCTTATATA
GACCTCCCACCGTACACGCCTACCGCCCATTTGCGTCAATGGGGCGGAGTTGTTACGACATTTTGGAAAG
TCCCGTTGATTTTGGTGCCAAAACAAACTCCCATTGACGTCAATGGGGTGGAGACTTGGAAATCCCCGTG
AGTCAAACCGCTATCCACGCCCATTGATGTACTGCCAAAACCGCATCACCATGGTAATAGCGATGACTAA
TACGTAGATGTACTGCCAAGTAGGAAAGTCCCATAAGGTCATGTACTGGGCATAATGCCAGGCGGGCCAT
TTACCGTCATTGACGTCAATAGGGGGCGTACTTGGCATATGATACACTTGATGTACTGCCAAGTGGGCAG
TTTACCGTAAATACTCCACCCATTGACGTCAATGGAAAGTCCCTATTGGCGTTACTATGAAAANATACNT
CNTNTTGACTCATGGGCGGGGTCTTGGGCGTCACCAGN
