>Addgene plasmid #15214 | Cerulean | addgene partial sequence | sequence record 132984 | SV40pA-R 5'-GAAATTTGTGATGCTATTGC-3'
AACAAGTTAACAACAACAATTGCATTCATTTTATGTTTCAGGTTCAGGGGGAGGTGTGGGAGGTTTTTTA
AAGCAAGTAAAACCTCTACAAATGTGGTATGGCTGATTATGATCAGTTATCTAGATCCGGTGGATCCCGG
GCCCGCGGTACCGTCGACTGCAGAATTCGAAGCTTGAGCTCGAGATCTGAGTCCGGACTTGTACAGCTCG
TCCATGCCGAGAGTGATCCCGGCGGCGGTCACGAACTCCAGCAGGACCATGTGATCGCGCTTCTCGTTGG
GGTCTTTGCTCAGCTTGGACTGGGTGCTCAGGTAGTGGTTGTCGGGCAGCAGCACGGGGCCGTCGCCGAT
GGGGGTGTTCTGCTGGTAGTGGTCGGCGAGCTGCACGCTGCCGTCCTCGATGTTGTGGCGGATCTTGAAG
TTGGCCTTGATGCCGTTCTTCTGCTTGTCGGCGGTGATATAGACGTTGTCGCTGATGGCGTTGTACTCCA
GCTTGTGCCCCAGGATGTTGCCGTCCTCCTTGAAGTCGATGCCCTTCAGCTCGATGCGGTTCACCAGGGT
GTCGCCCTCGAACTTCACCTCGGCGCGGGTCTTGTAGTTGCCGTCGTCCTTGAAGAAGATGGTGCGCTCC
TGGACGTAGCCTTCGGGCATGGCGGACTTGAAGAAGTCGTGCTGCTTCATGTGGTCGGGGTAGCGGGCGA
AGCACTGCACGCCCCAGGTCAGGGTGGTCACGAGGGTGGGCCAGGGCACGGGCAGCTTGCCGGTGGTGCA
GATGAACTTCAGGGTCAGCTTGCCGTAGGTGGCATCGCCCTCGCCCTCGCCGGACACGCTGAACTTGTGG
CCGTTT
